>Addgene plasmid #223974 | AiP12211 - pAAV-AiE0050m_3xC2-minCMV-SYFP2-WPRE3-BGHpA (Alias: CN2211) | addgene full sequence | sequence record 462739 | Addgene NGS Result
CCTGCAGGCAGCTGCGCGCTCGCTCGCTCACTGAGGCCGCCCGGGCGTCGGGCGACCTTTGGTCGCCCGG
CCTCAGTGAGCGAGCGAGCGCGCAGAGAGGGAGTGGCCAACTCCATCACTAGGGGTTCCTGCGGCCGCAC
GCGTAGGCAACTTGTTAAAAATCTCAGTCAAACTTACATACTATATAGAACAGCATGGTGAATTTAGGGC
ACATGGATATAAAATGGAAGTTTCTTATTCAGTAGCAGCAACTTGTGGGCACAGGAGTTGGCAAAGATAA
AAATGTCCAAAGTCACAAATACAATGTATAGTTAGTCATAGGTGCTGTTATTTGCCTCAAAAAATAGACT
TTTATTTTGCCTTTCTTTTCTTTAACCACACTCAAAATTAGAGAACAGAGACAAAACCCAGCAGGAAATA
GGCAACTTGTTAAAAATCTCAGTCAAACTTACATACTATATAGAACAGCATGGTGAATTTAGGGCACATG
GATATAAAATGGAAGTTTCTTATTCAGTAGCAGCAACTTGTGGGCACAGGAGTTGGCAAAGATAAAAATG
TCCAAAGTCACAAATACAATGTATAGTTAGTCATAGGTGCTGTTATTTGCCTCAAAAAATAGACTTTTAT
TTTGCCTTTCTTTTCTTTAACCACACTCAAAATTAGAGAACAGAGACAAAACCCAGCAGGAAATAGGCAA
CTTGTTAAAAATCTCAGTCAAACTTACATACTATATAGAACAGCATGGTGAATTTAGGGCACATGGATAT
AAAATGGAAGTTTCTTATTCAGTAGCAGCAACTTGTGGGCACAGGAGTTGGCAAAGATAAAAATGTCCAA
AGTCACAAATACAATGTATAGTTAGTCATAGGTGCTGTTATTTGCCTCAAAAAATAGACTTTTATTTTGC
CTTTCTTTTCTTTAACCACACTCAAAATTAGAGAACAGAGACAAAACCCAGCAGGAAATGAGCTCAGAGG
TAGGCGTGTACGGTGGGAGGCCTATATAAGCAGAGCTGGTTTAGTGAACCGTCAGATCGCCTGGGGATCC
AGATCTTTCGAAGCTAGCGCTACCGGTCGCCACCATGGTGAGCAAGGGCGAGGAGCTGTTCACCGGGGTG
GTGCCCATCCTGGTCGAGCTGGACGGCGACGTAAACGGCCACAAGTTCAGCGTGTCCGGCGAGGGCGAGG
GCGATGCCACCTACGGCAAGCTGACCCTGAAGCTGATCTGCACCACCGGCAAGCTGCCCGTGCCCTGGCC
CACCCTCGTGACCACCCTGGGCTACGGCGTGCAGTGCTTCGCCCGCTACCCCGACCACATGAAGCAGCAC
GACTTCTTCAAGTCCGCCATGCCCGAAGGCTACGTCCAGGAGCGCACCATCTTCTTCAAGGACGACGGCA
ACTACAAGACCCGCGCCGAGGTGAAGTTCGAGGGCGACACCCTGGTGAACCGCATCGAGCTGAAGGGCAT
CGACTTCAAGGAGGACGGCAACATCCTGGGGCACAAGCTGGAGTACAACTACAACAGCCACAACGTCTAT
ATCACCGCCGACAAGCAGAAGAACGGCATCAAGGCCAACTTCAAGATCCGCCACAACATCGAGGACGGCG
GCGTGCAGCTCGCCGACCACTACCAGCAGAACACCCCCATCGGCGACGGCCCCGTGCTGCTGCCCGACAA
CCACTACCTGAGCTACCAGTCCAAGCTGAGCAAAGACCCCAACGAGAAGCGCGATCACATGGTCCTGCTG
GAGTTCGTGACCGCCGCCGGGATCACTCTCGGCATGGACGAGCTGTACAAGTAAGTCGACGGCGCGCCGC
GGCCGCGAATTCGATATCATAATCAACCTCTGGATTACAAAATTTGTGAAAGATTGACTGGTATTCTTAA
CTATGTTGCTCCTTTTACGCTATGTGGATACGCTGCTTTAATGCCTTTGTATCATGCTATTGCTTCCCGT
ATGGCTTTCATTTTCTCCTCCTTGTATAAATCCTGGTTAGTTCTTGCCACGGCGGAACTCATCGCCGCCT
GCCTTGCCCGCTGCTGGACAGGGGCTCGGCTGTTGGGCACTGACAATTCCGTGGCTCGAGAGATCTTCGA
CTGTGCCTTCTAGTTGCCAGCCATCTGTTGTTTGCCCCTCCCCCGTGCCTTCCTTGACCCTGGAAGGTGC
CACTCCCACTGTCCTTTCCTAATAAAATGAGGAAATTGCATCGCATTGTCTGAGTAGGTGTCATTCTATT
CTGGGGGGTGGGGTGGGGCAGGACAGCAAGGGGGAGGATTGGGAAGACAATAGCAGGCATGAGATCTCAC
GTGCGGACCGAGCGGCCGCAGGAACCCCTAGTGATGGAGTTGGCCACTCCCTCTCTGCGCGCTCGCTCGC
TCACTGAGGCCGGGCGACCAAAGGTCGCCCGACGCCCGGGCTTTGCCCGGGCGGCCTCAGTGAGCGAGCG
AGCGCGCAGCTGCCTGCAGGGGCGCCTGATGCGGTATTTTCTCCTTACGCATCTGTGCGGTATTTCACAC
CGCATA
[95 nt withheld, positions 2527-2621]
T
[46 nt withheld, positions 2623-2668]
C
[141 nt withheld, positions 2670-2810]
CCTTTGACGTTGGAGTCCACGTTCTTT
[37 nt withheld, positions 2838-2874]
ACTCTATCTCGGGCTATTCTTTTGATTTATAAGGGATTTTGCCGATTTCGGTCTATTGGTTAAAAAATGA
GCTGATTTAACAAAAATTTAACGCGAATTTTAACAAAATATTAACGTTTACAATTTTATGGTGCACTCTC
AGTACAATCTGCTCTGATGCCGCATAGTTAAGCCAGCCCCGACACCCGCCAACACCCGCTGACGCGCCCT
GACGGGCTTGTCTGCTCCCGGCATCCGCTTACAGACAAGCTGTGACCGTCTCCGGGAGCTGCATGTGTCA
GAGGTTTTCACCGTCATCACCGAAACGCGCGAGACGAAAGGGCCTCGTGATACGCCTATTTTTATAGGTT
AATGTCATGATAATAATGGTTTCTTAGACGTCAGGTGGCACTTTTCGGGGAAATGTGCGCGGAACCCCTA
TTTGTTTATTTTTCTAAATACATTCAAATATGTATCCGCTCATGAGACAATAACCCTGATAAATGCTTCA
ATAATATTGAAAAAGGAAGAGTATGAGTATTCAACATTTCCGTGTCGCCCTTATTCCCTTTTTTGCGGCA
TTTTGCCTTCCTGTTTTTGCTCACCCAGAAACGCTGGTGAAAGTAAAAGATGCTGAAGATCAGTTGGGTG
CACGAGTGGGTTACATCGAACTGGATCTCAACAGCGGTAAGATCCTTGAGAGTTTTCGCCCCGAAGAACG
TTTTCCAATGATGAGCACTTTTAAAGTTCTGCTATGTGGCGCGGTATTATCCCGTATTGACGCCGGGCAA
GAGCAACTCGGTCGCCGCATACACTATTCTCAGAATGACTTGGTTGAGTACTCACCAGTCACAGAAAAGC
ATCTTACGGATGGCATGACAGTAAGAGAATTATGCAGTGCTGCCATAACCATGAGTGATAACACTGCGGC
CAACTTACTTCTGACAACGATCGGAGGACCGAAGGAGCTAACCGCTTTTTTGCACAACATGGGGGATCAT
GTAACTCGCCTTGATCGTTGGGAACCGGAGCTGAATGAAGCCATACCAAACGACGAGCGTGACACCACGA
TGCCTGTAGCAATGGCAACAACGTTGCGCAAACTATTAACTGGCGAACTACTTACTCTAGCTTCCCGGCA
ACAATTAATAGACTGGATGGAGGCGGATAAAGTTGCAGGACCACTTCTGCGCTCGGCCCTTCCGGCTGGC
TGGTTTATTGCTGATAAATCTGGAGCCGGTGAGCGTGGGTCTCGCGGTATCATTGCAGCACTGGGGCCAG
ATGGTAAGCCCTCCCGTATCGTAGTTATCTACACGACGGGGAGTCAGGCAACTATGGATGAACGAAATAG
ACAGATCGCTGAGATAGGTGCCTCACTGATTAAGCATTGGTAACTGTCAGACCAAGTTTACTCATATATA
CTTTAGATTGATTTAAAACTTCATTTTTAATTTAAAAGGATCTAGGTGAAGATCCTTTTTGATAATCTCA
TGACCAAAATCCCTTAACGTGAGTTTTCGTTCCACTGAGCGTCAGACCCCGTAGAAAAGATCAAAGGATC
TTCTTGAGATCCTTTTTTTCTGCGCGTAATCTGCTGCTTGCAAACAAAAAAACCACCGCTACCAGCGGTG
GTTTGTTTGCCGGATCAAGAGCTACCAACTCTTTTTCCGAAGGTAACTGGCTTCAGCAGAGCGCAGATAC
CAAATACTGTTCTTCTAGTGTAGCCGTAGTTAGGCCACCACTTCAAGAACTCTGTAGCACCGCCTACATA
CCTCGCTCTGCTAATCCTGTTACCAGTGGCTGCTGCCAGTGGCGATAAGTCGTGTCTTACCGGGTTGGAC
TCAAGACGATAGTTACCGGATAAGGCGCAGCGGTCGGGCTGAACGGGGGGTTCGTGCACACAGCCCAGCT
TGGAGCGAACGACCTACACCGAACTGAGATACCTACAGCGTGAGCTATGAGAAAGCGCCACGCTTCCCGA
AGGGAGAAAGGCGGACAGGTATCCGGTAAGCGGCAGGGTCGGAACAGGAGAGCGCACGAGGGAGCTTCCA
GGGGGAAACGCCTGGTATCTTTATAGTCCTGTCGGGTTTCGCCACCTCTGACTTGAGCGTCGATTTTTGT
GATGCTCGTCAGGGGGGCGGAGCCTATGGAAAAACGCCAGCAACGCGGCCTTTTTACGGTTCCTGGCCTT
TTGCTGGCCTTTTGCTCACATGT
Features (pLannotate 1.2.2; 15 found; start..end, strand, type, name):
     12..39      +  repeat_region  AAV2 ITR (fragment): inverted terminal repeat of adeno-associated virus serotype 2 inverted
     68..95      +  repeat_region  AAV2 ITR (fragment): inverted terminal repeat of adeno-associated virus serotype 2 inverted
    979..1017    +  promoter       minimal CMV promoter: human cytomegalovirus (CMV) immediate early promoter
   1085..1801    +  CDS            SYFP2: SYFP2 is a basic (constitutively fluorescent) yellow fluorescent protein published in 2006, derived from Aequorea victoria. It is reported to be a very rapidly-maturing monomer with moderate acid sensitivity.
   1841..1998    +  misc_feature   WPRE (fragment): woodchuck hepatitis virus posttranscriptional regulatory element
   2004..2084    +  misc_feature   WPRE (fragment): woodchuck hepatitis virus posttranscriptional regulatory element
   2101..2212    +  polyA_signal   bGH poly(A) signal: bovine growth hormone polyadenylation signal
   2330..2470    +  repeat_region  AAV2 ITR: inverted terminal repeat of adeno-associated virus serotype 2 inverted
   2475..2526    -  misc_feature   bom (fragment): basis of mobility region from pBR322
   2545..3000    +  rep_origin     f1 ori (sequence partly withheld): f1 bacteriophage origin of replication; arrow indicates direction of (+) strand synthesis
   3001..3050    -  misc_feature   bom (fragment): basis of mobility region from pBR322
   3152..3187    -  CDS            rop (fragment): Rop protein, which maintains plasmids at low copy number; rop
   3282..3386    +  promoter       AmpR promoter: bla
   3387..4247    +  CDS            AmpR: β-lactamase; bla; confers resistance to ampicillin, carbenicillin, and related antibiotics
   4418..5006    +  rep_origin     ori: high-copy-number ColE1/pMB1/pBR322/pUC origin of replication
