[The description below was written by a language model from this plasmid's Addgene catalogue record and pLannotate feature annotations shown in this document.]
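Description:
AiP12211 - pAAV-AiE0050m_3xC2-minCMV-SYFP2-WPRE3-BGHpA (alias CN2211) is an AAV transfer plasmid of about 5.1 kb built on a pAAV backbone and intended for packaging a cell-type-targeted reporter genome into recombinant adeno-associated virus. It is maintained in bacteria through a high-copy ColE1/pUC-type origin with ampicillin selection (AmpR under its own bla promoter). The backbone also carries an f1 phage origin and small pBR322-derived remnants (bom and rop fragments). The expression cassette is flanked by AAV2 inverted terminal repeats, which supply the cis signals for genome replication and encapsidation. The annotation detects the downstream ITR in full, while the upstream one appears only as short fragments.

The payload is an enhancer-driven fluorescent reporter. AiE0050m_3xC2 is an enhancer sequence designed to direct AAV-mediated expression in cortical L4/5 IT neurons. It is not annotated in the feature table, but presumably occupies the unannotated stretch between the left ITR and the minimal promoter. The name suggests a three-copy core arrangement, though the record does not define it. The enhancer is paired with a minimal promoter that has little activity on its own, so expression depends on the enhancer. The plasmid name and the annotation both identify this as a minimal CMV promoter, whereas the catalogue promoter field lists minBG, a discrepancy in the record. The cassette drives SYFP2, a rapidly maturing monomeric yellow fluorescent protein. It is followed by a shortened WPRE (WPRE3, detected as two fragments) that enhances transcript stability and expression, and then by a bovine growth hormone polyadenylation signal. The construct serves to label and assess genetic access to this cortical excitatory neuron population.
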