Addgene plasmid #223974: AiP12211 - pAAV-AiE0050m_3xC2-minCMV-SYFP2-WPRE3-BGHpA (Alias: CN2211)
Purpose: AiE0050m_3xC2 is an enhancer sequence, designed to drive AAV-mediated transgene expression in cortical L4/5_IT neurons
Depositing lab: Allen Institute for Brain Science & Jonathan Ting. Depositing organization: Allen Institute. Publication: A suite of enhancer AAVs and transgenic mouse lines for genetic access to cortical cell types. Ben-Simon Y, Hooper M, Narayan S, Daigle TL, Dwivedi D, Way SW, Oster A, Stafford DA, Mich JK, Taormina MJ, Martinez RA, Opitz-Araya X, Roth JR, Alexander JR, Allen S, Amster A, Arbuckle J, Ayala A, Baker PM, Bakken TE, Barcelli T, Barta S, Bendrick J, Bertagnolli D, Bielstein C, Bishwakarma P, Bowlus J, Boyer G, Brouner K, Casian B, Casper T, Chakka AB, Chakrabarty R, Chance RK, Chavan S, Clark M, Colbert K, Collman F, Daniel S, Departee M, DiValentin P, Donadio N, Dotson N, Egdorf T, Fliss T, Gabitto M, Garcia J, Gary A, Gasperini M, Gloe J, Goldy J, Gore BB, Graybuck L, Greisman N, Haeseleer F, Halterman C, Haradon Z, Hastings SD, Helback O, Ho W, Hockemeyer D, Huang C, Huff S, Hunker A, Johansen N, Jones D, Juneau Z, Kalmbach B, Kannan M, Khem S, Kussick E, Kutsal R, Larsen R, Lee C, Lee AY, Leibly M, Lenz GH, Li S, Liang E, Lusk N, Madigan Z, Malloy J, Malone J, McCue R, Melchor J, Mollenkopf T, Moosman S, Morin E, Newman D, Ng L, Ngo K, Omstead V, Otto S, Oyama A, Pena N, Pham T, Phillips E, Pom CA, Potekhina L, Ransford S, Ray PL, Rette D, Reynoldson C, Rimorin C, Rocha D, Ruiz A, Sanchez REA, Sawyer L, Sedeno-Cortes A, Sevigny JP, Shapovalova N, Shepard N, Shulga L, Sigler AR, Siverts L, Soliman S, Somasundaram S, Staats B, Stewart K, Szelenyi E, Tieu M, Trader C, Tran A, van Velthoven CTJ, Walker M, Wang Y, Weed N, Wirthlin M, Wood T, Wynalda B, Yao Z, Zhou T, Ariza J, Dee N, Reding M, Ronellenfitch K, Mufti S, Sunkin SM, Smith KA, Esposito L, Waters J, Thyagarajan B, Yao S, Lein ES, Zeng H, Levi BP, Ngai J, Ting JT, Tasic B. Cell. 2025 May 16:S0092-8674(25)00513-6. doi: 10.1016/j.cell.2025.05.002. PubMed 40403729.
Backbone
  Vector backbone: pAAV
  Vector type: AAV
Growth in bacteria
  Bacterial resistance: Ampicillin, 100 μg/mL
  Growth temperature: 30°C
  Growth strain: NEB Stable
  Copy number: High Copy
Gene/Insert
  Gene/Insert name: SYFP2
  Species: Synthetic
  Mutation: NA
  Promoter: minBG
  Cloning method: Other
Terms and licenses: Academic/Nonprofit Terms; Industry Terms: Not Available to Industry
Depositor comments: Cloning Method: RE Cloning
How to cite: AiP12211 - pAAV-AiE0050m_3xC2-minCMV-SYFP2-WPRE3-BGHpA (Alias: CN2211) was a gift from Allen Institute for Brain Science & Jonathan Ting (Addgene plasmid # 223974 ; http://n2t.net/addgene:223974 ; RRID:Addgene_223974)
